>Addgene plasmid #230994 | pCS2+ 3xFLAG-FEM1B L597A | addgene full sequence | sequence record 458980 | Addgene NGS Result
AGTTCGCCAGTTAATAGTTTGCGCAACGTTGTTGCCATTGCTACAGGCATCGTGGTGTCACGCTCGTCGT
TTGGTATGGCTTCATTCAGCTCCGGTTCCCAACGATCAAGGCGAGTTACATGATCCCCCATGTTGTGCAA
AAAAGCGGTTAGCTCCTTCGGTCCTCCGATCGTTGTCAGAAGTAAGTTGGCCGCAGTGTTATCACTCATG
GTTATGGCAGCACTGCATAATTCTCTTACTGTCATGCCATCCGTAAGATGCTTTTCTGTGACTGGTGAGT
ACTCAACCAAGTCATTCTGAGAATAGTGTATGCGGCGACCGAGTTGCTCTTGCCCGGCGTCAATACGGGA
TAATACCGCGCCACATAGCAGAACTTTAAAAGTGCTCATCATTGGAAAACGTTCTTCGGGGCGAAAACTC
TCAAGGATCTTACCGCTGTTGAGATCCAGTTCGATGTAACCCACTCGTGCACCCAACTGATCTTCAGCAT
CTTTTACTTTCACCAGCGTTTCTGGGTGAGCAAAAACAGGAAGGCAAAATGCCGCAAAAAAGGGAATAAG
GGCGACACGGAAATGTTGAATACTCATACTCTTCCTTTTTCAATATTATTGAAGCATTTATCAGGGTTAT
TGTCTCATGAGCGGATACATATTTGAATGTATTTAGAAAAATAAACAAATAGGGGTTCCGCGCACATTTC
CCCGAAAAGTGCCACCTAAATTGTAAGCGTTAATATTTTGTTAAAATTCGCGTTAAATTTTTGTTAAATC
AGCTCATTTTTTAACCAATAGGCCGAAATCGGCAAAATCCCTTATAAATCAAAAGAATAGACCGAGATAG
GGT
[37 nt withheld, positions 844-880]
AAAGAACGTGGACTCCAACGTCAAAGG
[49 nt withheld, positions 908-956]
T
[91 nt withheld, positions 958-1048]
G
[124 nt withheld, positions 1050-1173]
CCCATTCGCCATTCAGGCTGCGCAACTGTTGGGAAGGGCGATCGGTGCGGGCCTCTTCGCTATTACGCCA
GTCGACCGCCAATTCAATATGGCGTATATGGACTCATGCCAATTCAATATGGTGGATCTGGACCTGTGCC
AATTCAATATGGCGTATATGGACTCGTGCCAATTCAATATGGTGGATCTGGACCCCAGCCAATTCAATAT
GGCGGACTTGGCACCATGCCAATTCAATATGGCGGACCTGGCACTGTGCCAACTGGGGAGGGGTCTACTT
GGCACGGTGCCAAGTTTGAGGAGGGGTCTTGGCCCTGTGCCAAGTCCGCCATATTGAATTGGCATGGTGC
CAATAATGGCGGCCATATTGGCTATATGCCAGGATCAATATATAGGCAATATCCAATATGGCCCTATGCC
AATATGGCTATTGGCCAGGTTCAATACTATGTATTGGCCCTATGCCATATAGTATTCCATATATGGGTTT
TCCTATTGACGTAGATAGCCCCTCCCAATGGGCGGTCCCATATACCATATATGGGGCTTCCTAATACCGC
CCATAGCCACTCCCCCATTGACGTCAATGGTCTCTATATATGGTCTTTCCTATTGACGTCATATGGGCGG
TCCTATTGACGTATATGGCGCCTCCCCCATTGACGTCAATTACGGTAAATGGCCCGCCTGGCTCAATGCC
CATTGACGTCAATAGGACCACCCACCATTGACGTCAATGGGATGGCTCATTGCCCATTCATATCCGTTCT
CACGCCCCCTATTGACGTCAATGACGGTAAATGGCCCACTTGGCAGTACATCAATATCTATTAATAGTAA
CTTGGCAAGTACATTACTATTGGAAGTACGCCAGGGTACATTGGCAGTACTCCCATTGACGTCAATGGCG
GTAAATGGCCCGCGATGGCTGCCAAGTACATCCCCATTGACGTCAATGGGGAGGGGCAATGACGCAAATG
GGCGTTCCATTGACGTAAATGGGCGGTAGGCGTGCCTAATGGGAGGTCTATATAAGCAATGCTCGTTTAG
GGAACCGCCATTCTGCCTGGGGACGTCGGAGCAAGCTTGATTTAGGTGACACTATAGAATACAAGCTACT
TGTTCTTTTTGCAGGATCCGCCACCATGGACTACAAAGACCATGACGGTGATTATAAAGATCATGACATC
GATTACAAGGATGACGATGACAAGGGCGGAGGAGTCGACATGGAGGGCCTGGCTGGCTATGTGTACAAGG
CGGCCAGCGAGGGCAAGGTGCTCACTCTGGCTGCCTTGCTCCTTAACCGGTCAGAGAGCGATATCCGCTA
CCTGCTGGGCTATGTCAGTCAGCAGGGAGGACAGCGCTCCACACCCCTCATCATCGCAGCCCGCAATGGG
CACGCCAAGGTGGTGCGCTTGCTGTTAGAACACTACCGTGTGCAGACCCAGCAGACCGGCACCGTCCGCT
TCGACGGGTATGTCATTGACGGTGCCACTGCTCTTTGGTGTGCTGCGGGAGCCGGACATTTTGAAGTTGT
TAAACTTCTAGTCAGCCATGGAGCCAACGTGAACCACACCACAGTCACTAACTCAACTCCATTGCGGGCA
GCATGCTTTGATGGCAGACTGGACATTGTGAAATATTTGGTTGAAAATAATGCCAATATCAGCATTGCCA
ACAAGTATGACAACACCTGCCTAATGATCGCAGCATATAAAGGGCACACTGATGTGGTCAGATACCTCTT
AGAACAACGTGCTGATCCCAATGCTAAAGCACACTGTGGAGCCACAGCTTTGCACTTTGCAGCCGAAGCT
GGTCACATTGACATTGTGAAAGAACTGATAAAATGGAGAGCTGCAATAGTGGTGAATGGCCATGGGATGA
CACCATTGAAGGTGGCCGCTGAAAGCTGTAAAGCTGATGTCGTTGAACTGTTGCTCTCTCATGCTGATTG
TGACCGCAGAAGTCGGATTGAAGCCTTGGAGCTCTTGGGTGCCTCCTTTGCAAATGATCGTGAGAACTAT
GACATCATGAAGACATACCACTATTTATATTTAGCTATGTTGGAGAGATTTCAGGATGGTGACAACATTC
TTGAAAAAGAGGTTCTCCCACCCATCCATGCTTATGGGAACAGAACTGAGTGTAGGAACCCACAGGAATT
GGAGGCTATTCGGCAAGACAGAGATGCTCTTCACATGGAGGGCCTTATAGTTCGGGAACGGATTTTAGGT
GCTGACAACATTGATGTTTCCCACCCCATCATTTACAGAGGGGCTGTCTATGCTGATAACATGGAGTTCG
AGCAGTGCATCAAATTGTGGCTCCACGCACTACACCTGAGGCAGAAAGGTAACAGGAATACCCACAAAGA
TCTGCTTCGGTTTGCTCAAGTCTTCTCTCAGATGATACACCTCAATGAAGCTGTGAAGGCCCCAGACATA
GAGTGCGTTTTGAGATGCAGTGTCTTGGAAATAGAGCAGAGCATGAACAGAGTTAAAAATATCTCCGATG
CCGACGTCCACAGTGCCATGGATAACTATGAGTGTAACCTCTATACCTTTCTGTACCTCGTGTGCATCTC
CACCAAGACACAGTGTAGCGAAGAAGATCAGTGCAGAATTAACAAGCAGATCTACAACCTGATTCACCTG
GACCCCAGAACACGGGAAGGTTTTTCCTTGCTACACCTGGCTGTCAACTCGAACACACCAGTTGATGATT
TCCATACTAACGATGTCTGCAGCTTTCCCAACGCTCTGGTCACAAAGCTCCTGCTGGACTGTGGCGCTGA
GGTAAATGCAGTGGACAATGAGGGGAACAGTGCCCTCCACATTATCGTCCAGTACAACAGGCCCATCAGT
GATTTTCTGACTTTGCACTCCATCATCATCAGCCTTGTGGAGGCTGGAGCTCACACCGACATGACAAACA
AGCAGAATAAAACTCCGCTAGACAAAAGTACAACTGGGGTGTCTGAAATACTACTTAAAACTCAGATGAA
GATGAGCGCCAAGTGCCTGGCTGCCCGAGCAGTTCGGGCTAATGACATTAACTACCAAGACCAGATCCCC
CGGACTCTTGAAGAGTTTGTTGGATTTCATTAATCTAGAACTATAGTGAGTCGTATTACGTAGATCCAGA
CATGATAAGATACATTGATGAGTTTGGACAAACCACAACTAGAATGCAGTGAAAAAAATGCTTTATTTGT
GAAATTTGTGATGCTATTGCTTTATTTGTAACCATTATAAGCTGCAATAAACAAGTTAACAACAACAATT
GCATTCATTTTATGTTTCAGGTTCAGGGGGAGGTGTGGGAGGTTTTTTAATTCGCGGCCGCGGCGCCAAT
GCATTGGGCCCGGTACCCAGCTTTTGTTCCCTTTAGTGAGGGTTAATTGCGCGCTTGGCGTAATCATGGT
CATAGCTGTTTCCTGTGTGAAATTGTTATCCGCTCACAATTCCACACAACATACGAGCCGGGAGCATAAA
GTGTAAAGCCTGGGGTGCCTAATGAGTGAGCTAACTCACATTAATTGCGTTGCGCTCACTGCCCGCTTTC
CAGTCGGGAAACCTGTCGTGCCAGCTGCATTAATGAATCGGCCAACGCGCGGGGAGAGGCGGTTTGCGTA
TTGGGCGCTCTTCCGCTTCCTCGCTCACTGACTCGCTGCGCTCGGTCGTTCGGCTGCGGCGAGCGGTATC
AGCTCACTCAAAGGCGGTAATACGGTTATCCACAGAATCAGGGGATAACGCAGGAAAGAACATGTGAGCA
AAAGGCCAGCAAAAGGCCAGGAACCGTAAAAAGGCCGCGTTGCTGGCGTTTTTCCATAGGCTCCGCCCCC
CTGACGAGCATCACAAAAATCGACGCTCAAGTCAGAGGTGGCGAAACCCGACAGGACTATAAAGATACCA
GGCGTTTCCCCCTGGAAGCTCCCTCGTGCGCTCTCCTGTTCCGACCCTGCCGCTTACCGGATACCTGTCC
GCCTTTCTCCCTTCGGGAAGCGTGGCGCTTTCTCATAGCTCACGCTGTAGGTATCTCAGTTCGGTGTAGG
TCGTTCGCTCCAAGCTGGGCTGTGTGCACGAACCCCCCGTTCAGCCCGACCGCTGCGCCTTATCCGGTAA
CTATCGTCTTGAGTCCAACCCGGTAAGACACGACTTATCGCCACTGGCAGCAGCCACTGGTAACAGGATT
AGCAGAGCGAGGTATGTAGGCGGTGCTACAGAGTTCTTGAAGTGGTGGCCTAACTACGGCTACACTAGAA
GAACAGTATTTGGTATCTGCGCTCTGCTGAAGCCAGTTACCTTCGGAAAAAGAGTTGGTAGCTCTTGATC
CGGCAAACAAACCACCGCTGGTAGCGGTGGTTTTTTTGTTTGCAAGCAGCAGATTACGCGCAGAAAAAAA
GGATCTCAAGAAGATCCTTTGATCTTTTCTACGGGGTCTGACGCTCAGTGGAACGAAAACTCACGTTAAG
GGATTTTGGTCATGAGATTATCAAAAAGGATCTTCACCTAGATCCTTTTAAATTAAAAATGAAGTTTTAA
ATCAATCTAAAGTATATATGAGTAAACTTGGTCTGACAGTTACCAATGCTTAATCAGTGAGGCACCTATC
TCAGCGATCTGTCTATTTCGTTCATCCATAGTTGCCTGACTCCCCGTCGTGTAGATAACTACGATACGGG
AGGGCTTACCATCTGGCCCCAGTGCTGCAATGATACCGCGAGACCCACGCTCACCGGCTCCAGATTTATC
AGCAATAAACCAGCCAGCCGGAAGGGCCGAGCGCAGAAGTGGTCCTGCAACTTTATCCGCCTCCATCCAG
TCTATTAATTGTTGCCGGGAAGCTAGAGTAAGT
Features (pLannotate 1.2.2; 16 found; start..end, strand, type, name):
    588..692     -  promoter       AmpR promoter: bla
    745..1173    -  rep_origin     f1 ori (sequence partly withheld): f1 bacteriophage origin of replication; arrow indicates direction of (+) strand synthesis
   1178..1244    -  CDS            lacZα (fragment): LacZα fragment of β-galactosidase; lacZ fragment
   1251..2228    +  promoter       CMV IE94 promoter: enhancer/promoter region of simian cytomegalovirus major immediate early transcription unit IE94
   2263..2281    +  promoter       SP6 promoter: promoter for bacteriophage SP6 RNA polymerase
   2322..2387    +  CDS            3xFLAG: three tandem FLAG® epitope tags, followed by an enterokinase cleavage site
   2403..4283    +  CDS            Fem1b: FEM1B_MOUSE - Also known as F1aa, Kiaa0396. Experimental evidence at protein level: Swiss-Prot protein existence level 1. Component of an E3 ubiquitin-protein ligase complex, in which it may act as a substrate recognition subunit. Involved in apoptosis by acting as a death receptor-associated protein that mediates apoptosis. Also involved in glucose homeostasis in pancreatic islet. Functions as an adapter/mediator in replication stress-induced signaling that leads to the activation of CHEK1 (By similarity). From Mus musculus (Mouse).
   4294..4311    -  promoter       T7 promoter (fragment): promoter for bacteriophage T7 RNA polymerase
   4316..4450    -  polyA_signal   SV40 poly(A) signal: SV40 polyadenylation signal
   4563..4581    -  promoter       T3 promoter: promoter for bacteriophage T3 RNA polymerase
   4626..4642    -  protein_bind   lac operator: The lac repressor binds to the lac operator to inhibit transcription in E. coli. This inhibition can be relieved by adding lactose or isopropyl-β-D-thiogalactopyranoside (IPTG). lac repressor encoded by lacI
   4650..4680    -  promoter       lac promoter: promoter for the E. coli lac operon
   4695..4716    -  protein_bind   CAP binding site: CAP binding activates transcription in the presence of cAMP. E. coli catabolite activator protein
   4729..4821    -  CDS            lacI (fragment): lac repressor; lacI; The lac repressor binds to the lac operator to inhibit transcription in E. coli. This inhibition can be relieved by adding lactose or isopropyl-β-D-thiogalactopyranoside (IPTG).
   5004..5592    -  rep_origin     ori: high-copy-number ColE1/pMB1/pBR322/pUC origin of replication
   5763..587     -  CDS            AmpR (across the origin): β-lactamase; bla; confers resistance to ampicillin, carbenicillin, and related antibiotics
