[The description below was written by a language model from this plasmid's Addgene catalogue record and pLannotate feature annotations shown in this document.]
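Description:
pCS2+ 3xFLAG-FEM1B L597A is a mammalian expression plasmid of about 6 kb, built on the pCS2+ backbone for transient overexpression of a mutant mouse FEM1B. It is propagated in E. coli through a high-copy ColE1/pUC-type origin and selected with ampicillin via the β-lactamase gene and its own promoter. An f1 phage origin and remnants of the lac region (lacZα and lacI fragments, lac promoter and operator, CAP site) are carried over from the parental cloning vector and play no role in expression of the insert.

The expression cassette is driven by the simian cytomegalovirus IE94 enhancer/promoter, a strong constitutive element in many vertebrate cell types. An SP6 promoter follows it, which in pCS2+ vectors also permits in vitro transcription of sense RNA. Next comes an N-terminal 3xFLAG tag fused to the Fem1b coding sequence, and an SV40 polyadenylation signal terminates the transcript. T7 (fragment) and T3 promoters lie downstream in the opposite orientation. The annotated Fem1b coding region spans roughly 1.9 kb, longer than the 1,184 bp insert size in the catalogue entry. The annotated length fits a protein long enough to contain residue 597, so the catalogue figure appears to be inaccurate.

FEM1B is a substrate recognition subunit of an E3 ubiquitin ligase complex. The Leu597-to-Ala substitution abolishes its interaction with CUL2, giving a catalytically null protein that cannot assemble into an active ligase. The construct is therefore suited as a ligase-dead control alongside wild-type FEM1B, and the FLAG tag allows detection and immunoprecipitation. It was deposited with work on cellular sensing of reductive stress.
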