Addgene plasmid #230994: pCS2+ 3xFLAG-FEM1B L597A
Purpose: Transient overexpression of catalytic null mouse FEM1B in mammalian cells. Mutation abolishes interaction with CUL2.
Depositing lab: Michael Rape. Depositing organization: University of California, Berkeley. Publication: A Cellular Mechanism to Detect and Alleviate Reductive Stress. Manford AG, Rodriguez-Perez F, Shih KY, Shi Z, Berdan CA, Choe M, Titov DV, Nomura DK, Rape M. Cell. 2020 Oct 1;183(1):46-61.e21. doi: 10.1016/j.cell.2020.08.034. Epub 2020 Sep 16. PubMed 32941802.
Backbone
  Vector backbone: pCS2+
  Vector type: Mammalian Expression
Growth in bacteria
  Bacterial resistance: Ampicillin, 100 μg/mL
  Growth temperature: 37°C
  Growth strain: DH5alpha
  Copy number: Unknown
Gene/Insert
  Gene/Insert name: FEM1B
  Species: M. musculus (mouse)
  Insert size (bp): 1184
  Mutation: mutated Leu597 to Ala
  Entrez Gene: Fem1b (a.k.a. mKIAA0396)
  Tag / fusion protein: 3xFLAG (N terminal on insert)
  Cloning method: Gibson Cloning
  Sequencing primers: 5′ ATTTAGGTGACACTATAG
Terms and licenses: Academic/Nonprofit Terms; Industry Terms: Not Available to Industry
How to cite: pCS2+ 3xFLAG-FEM1B L597A was a gift from Michael Rape (Addgene plasmid # 230994 ; http://n2t.net/addgene:230994 ; RRID:Addgene_230994)
